>Addgene plasmid #75686 | PDK2 gRNA (BRDN0001146093) | addgene full sequence | sequence record 184366 | Addgene Assembled Sequence
CCCGGGTGCAAAGATGGATAAAGTTTTAAACAGAGAGGAATCTTTGCAGCTAATGGACCTTCTAGGTCTT
GAAAGGAGTGGGAATTGGCTCCGGTGCCCGTCAGTGGGCAGAGCGCACATCGCCCACAGTCCCCGAGAAG
TTGGGGGGAGGGGTCGGCAATTGATCCGGTGCCTAGAGAAGGTGGCGCGGGGTAAACTGGGAAAGTGATG
TCGTGTACTGGCTCCGCCTTTTTCCCGAGGGTGGGGGAGAACCGTATATAAGTGCAGTAGTCGCCGTGAA
CGTTCTTTTTCGCAACGGGTTTGCCGCCAGAACACAGGTAAGTGCCGTGTGTGGTTCCCGCGGGCCTGGC
CTCTTTACGGGTTATGGCCCTTGCGTGCCTTGAATTACTTCCACCTGGCTGCAGTACGTGATTCTTGATC
CCGAGCTTCGGGTTGGAAGTGGGTGGGAGAGTTCGAGGCCTTGCGCTTAAGGAGCCCCTTCGCCTCGTGC
TTGAGTTGAGGCCTGGCCTGGGCGCTGGGGCCGCCGCGTGCGAATCTGGTGGCACCTTCGCGCCTGTCTC
GCTGCTTTCGATAAGTCTCTAGCCATTTAAAATTTTTGATGACCTGCTGCGACGCTTTTTTTCTGGCAAG
ATAGTCTTGTAAATGCGGGCCAAGATCTGCACACTGGTATTTCGGTTTTTGGGGCCGCGGGCGGCGACGG
GGCCCGTGCGTCCCAGCGCACATGTTCGGCGAGGCGGGGCCTGCGAGCGCGGCCACCGAGAATCGGACGG
GGGTAGTCTCAAGCTGGCCGGCCTGCTCTGGTGCCTGGCCTCGCGCCGCCGTGTATCGCCCCGCCCTGGG
CGGCAAGGCTGGCCCGGTCGGCACCAGTTGCGTGAGCGGAAAGATGGCCGCTTCCCGGCCCTGCTGCAGG
GAGCTCAAAATGGAGGACGCGGCGCTCGGGAGAGCGGGCGGGTGAGTCACCCACACAAAGGAAAAGGGCC
TTTCCGTCCTCAGCCGTCGCTTCATGTGACTCCACGGAGTACCGGGCGCCGTCCAGGCACCTCGATTAGT
TCTCGAGCTTTTGGAGTACGTCGTCTTTAGGTTGGGGGGAGGGGTTTTATGCGATGGAGTTTCCCCACAC
TGAGTGGGTGGAGACTGAAGTTAGGCCAGCTTGGCACTTGATGTAATTCTCCTTGGAATTTGCCCTTTTT
GAGTTTGGATCTTGGTTCATTCTCAAGCCTCAGACAGTGGTTCAAAGTTTTTTTCTTCCATTTCAGGTGT
CGTGACGTACGGCCACCATGACCGAGTACAAGCCCACGGTGCGCCTCGCCACCCGCGACGACGTCCCCAG
GGCCGTACGCACCCTCGCCGCCGCGTTCGCCGACTACCCCGCCACGCGCCACACCGTCGATCCGGACCGC
CACATCGAGCGGGTCACCGAGCTGCAAGAACTCTTCCTCACGCGCGTCGGGCTCGACATCGGCAAGGTGT
GGGTCGCGGACGACGGCGCCGCCGTGGCGGTCTGGACCACGCCGGAGAGCGTCGAAGCGGGGGCGGTGTT
CGCCGAGATCGGCCCGCGCATGGCCGAGTTGAGCGGTTCCCGGCTGGCCGCGCAGCAACAGATGGAAGGC
CTCCTGGCGCCGCACCGGCCCAAGGAGCCCGCGTGGTTCCTGGCCACCGTCGGAGTCTCGCCCGACCACC
AGGGCAAGGGTCTGGGCAGCGCCGTCGTGCTCCCCGGAGTGGAGGCGGCCGAGCGCGCCGGGGTGCCCGC
CTTCCTGGAGACCTCCGCGCCCCGCAACCTCCCCTTCTACGAGCGGCTCGGCTTCACCGTCACCGCCGAC
GTCGAGGTGCCCGAAGGACCGCGCACCTGGTGCATGACCCGCAAGCCCGGTGCCTGAACGCGTTAAGTCG
ACAATCAACCTCTGGATTACAAAATTTGTGAAAGATTGACTGGTATTCTTAACTATGTTGCTCCTTTTAC
GCTATGTGGATACGCTGCTTTAATGCCTTTGTATCATGCTATTGCTTCCCGTATGGCTTTCATTTTCTCC
TCCTTGTATAAATCCTGGTTGCTGTCTCTTTATGAGGAGTTGTGGCCCGTTGTCAGGCAACGTGGCGTGG
TGTGCACTGTGTTTGCTGACGCAACCCCCACTGGTTGGGGCATTGCCACCACCTGTCAGCTCCTTTCCGG
GACTTTCGCTTTCCCCCTCCCTATTGCCACGGCGGAACTCATCGCCGCCTGCCTTGCCCGCTGCTGGACA
GGGGCTCGGCTGTTGGGCACTGACAATTCCGTGGTGTTGTCGGGGAAATCATCGTCCTTTCCTTGGCTGC
TCGCCTGTGTTGCCACCTGGATTCTGCGCGGGACGTCCTTCTGCTACGTCCCTTCGGCCCTCAATCCAGC
GGACCTTCCTTCCCGCGGCCTGCTGCCGGCTCTGCGGCCTCTTCCGCGTCTTCGCCTTCGCCCTCAGACG
AGTCGGATCTCCCTTTGGGCCGCCTCCCCGCGTCGACTTTAAGACCAATGACTTACAAGGCAGCTGTAGA
TCTTAGCCACTTTTTAAAAGAAAAGGGGGGACTGGAAGGGCTAATTCACTCCCAACGAAGACAAGATCTG
CTTTTTGCTTGTACTGGGTCTCTCTGGTTAGACCAGATCTGAGCCTGGGAGCTCTCTGGCTAACTAGGGA
ACCCACTGCTTAAGCCTCAATAAAGCTTGCCTTGAGTGCTTCAAGTAGTGTGTGCCCGTCTGTTGTGTGA
CTCTGGTAACTAGAGATCCCTCAGACCCTTTTAGTCAGTGTGGAAAATCTCTAGCAGTACGTATAGTAGT
TCATGTCATCTTATTATTCAGTATTTATAACTTGCAAAGAAATGAATATCAGAGAGTGAGAGGAACTTGT
TTATTGCAGCTTATAATGGTTACAAATAAAGCAATAGCATCACAAATTTCACAAATAAAGCATTTTTTTC
ACTGCATTCTAGTTGTGGTTTGTCCAAACTCATCAATGTATCTTATCATGTCTGGCTCTAGCTATCCCGC
CCCTAACTCCGCCCATCCCGCCCCTAACTCCGCCCAGTTCCGCCCATTCTCCGCCCCATGGCTGACTAAT
TTTTTTTATTTATGCAGAGGCCGAGGCCGCCTCGGCCTCTGAGCTATTCCAGAAGTAGTGAGGAGGCTTT
TTTGGAGGCCTAGGGACGTACCCAATTCGCCCTATAGTGAGTCGTATTACGCGCGCTCACTGGCCGTCGT
TTTACAACGTCGTGACTGGGAAAACCCTGGCGTTACCCAACTTAATCGCCTTGCAGCACATCCCCCTTTC
GCCAGCTGGCGTAATAGCGAAGAGGCCCGCACCGATCGCCCTTCCCAACAGTTGCGCAGCCTGAATGGCG
AATGGG
[124 nt withheld, positions 3367-3490]
C
[91 nt withheld, positions 3492-3582]
A
[49 nt withheld, positions 3584-3632]
CCTTTGACGTTGGAGTCCACGTTCTTT
[37 nt withheld, positions 3660-3696]
ACCCTATCTCGGTCTATTCTTTTGATTTATAAGGGATTTTGCCGATTTCGGCCTATTGGTTAAAAAATGA
GCTGATTTAACAAAAATTTAACGCGAATTTTAACAAAATATTAACGCTTACAATTTAGGTGGCACTTTTC
GGGGAAATGTGCGCGGAACCCCTATTTGTTTATTTTTCTAAATACATTCAAATATGTATCCGCTCATGAG
ACAATAACCCTGATAAATGCTTCAATAATATTGAAAAAGGAAGAGTATGAGTATTCAACATTTCCGTGTC
GCCCTTATTCCCTTTTTTGCGGCATTTTGCCTTCCTGTTTTTGCTCACCCAGAAACGCTGGTGAAAGTAA
AAGATGCTGAAGATCAGTTGGGTGCACGAGTGGGTTACATCGAACTGGATCTCAACAGCGGTAAGATCCT
TGAGAGTTTTCGCCCCGAAGAACGTTTTCCAATGATGAGCACTTTTAAAGTTCTGCTATGTGGCGCGGTA
TTATCCCGTATTGACGCCGGGCAAGAGCAACTCGGTCGCCGCATACACTATTCTCAGAATGACTTGGTTG
AGTACTCACCAGTCACAGAAAAGCATCTTACGGATGGCATGACAGTAAGAGAATTATGCAGTGCTGCCAT
AACCATGAGTGATAACACTGCGGCCAACTTACTTCTGACAACGATCGGAGGACCGAAGGAGCTAACCGCT
TTTTTGCACAACATGGGGGATCATGTAACTCGCCTTGATCGTTGGGAACCGGAGCTGAATGAAGCCATAC
CAAACGACGAGCGTGACACCACGATGCCTGTAGCAATGGCAACAACGTTGCGCAAACTATTAACTGGCGA
ACTACTTACTCTAGCTTCCCGGCAACAATTAATAGACTGGATGGAGGCGGATAAAGTTGCAGGACCACTT
CTGCGCTCGGCCCTTCCGGCTGGCTGGTTTATTGCTGATAAATCTGGAGCCGGTGAGCGTGGGTCTCGCG
GTATCATTGCAGCACTGGGGCCAGATGGTAAGCCCTCCCGTATCGTAGTTATCTACACGACGGGGAGTCA
GGCAACTATGGATGAACGAAATAGACAGATCGCTGAGATAGGTGCCTCACTGATTAAGCATTGGTAACTG
TCAGACCAAGTTTACTCATATATACTTTAGATTGATTTAAAACTTCATTTTTAATTTAAAAGGATCTAGG
TGAAGATCCTTTTTGATAATCTCATGACCAAAATCCCTTAACGTGAGTTTTCGTTCCACTGAGCGTCAGA
CCCCGTAGAAAAGATCAAAGGATCTTCTTGAGATCCTTTTTTTCTGCGCGTAATCTGCTGCTTGCAAACA
AAAAAACCACCGCTACCAGCGGTGGTTTGTTTGCCGGATCAAGAGCTACCAACTCTTTTTCCGAAGGTAA
CTGGCTTCAGCAGAGCGCAGATACCAAATACTGTTCTTCTAGTGTAGCCGTAGTTAGGCCACCACTTCAA
GAACTCTGTAGCACCGCCTACATACCTCGCTCTGCTAATCCTGTTACCAGTGGCTGCTGCCAGTGGCGAT
AAGTCGTGTCTTACCGGGTTGGACTCAAGACGATAGTTACCGGATAAGGCGCAGCGGTCGGGCTGAACGG
GGGGTTCGTGCACACAGCCCAGCTTGGAGCGAACGACCTACACCGAACTGAGATACCTACAGCGTGAGCT
ATGAGAAAGCGCCACGCTTCCCGAAGGGAGAAAGGCGGACAGGTATCCGGTAAGCGGCAGGGTCGGAACA
GGAGAGCGCACGAGGGAGCTTCCAGGGGGAAACGCCTGGTATCTTTATAGTCCTGTCGGGTTTCGCCACC
TCTGACTTGAGCGTCGATTTTTGTGATGCTCGTCAGGGGGGCGGAGCCTATGGAAAAACGCCAGCAACGC
GGCCTTTTTACGGTTCCTGGCCTTTTGCTGGCCTTTTGCTCACATGTTCTTTCCTGCGTTATCCCCTGAT
TCTGTGGATAACCGTATTACCGCCTTTGAGTGAGCTGATACCGCTCGCCGCAGCCGAACGACCGAGCGCA
GCGAGTCAGTGAGCGAGGAAGCGGAAGAGCGCCCAATACGCAAACCGCCTCTCCCCGCGCGTTGGCCGAT
TCATTAATGCAGCTGGCACGACAGGTTTCCCGACTGGAAAGCGGGCAGTGAGCGCAACGCAATTAATGTG
AGTTAGCTCACTCATTAGGCACCCCAGGCTTTACACTTTATGCTTCCGGCTCGTATGTTGTGTGGAATTG
TGAGCGGATAACAATTTCACACAGGAAACAGCTATGACCATGATTACGCCAAGCGCGCAATTAACCCTCA
CTAAAGGGAACAAAAGCTGGAGCTGCAAGCTTAATGTAGTCTTATGCAATACTCTTGTAGTCTTGCAACA
TGGTAACGATGAGTTAGCAACATGCCTTACAAGGAGAGAAAAAGCACCGTGCATGCCGATTGGTGGAAGT
AAGGTGGTACGATCGTGCCTTATTAGGAAGGCAACAGACGGGTCTGACATGGATTGGACGAACCACTGAA
TTGCCGCATTGCAGAGATATTGTATTTAAGTGCCTAGCTCGATACATAAACGGGTCTCTCTGGTTAGACC
AGATCTGAGCCTGGGAGCTCTCTGGCTAACTAGGGAACCCACTGCTTAAGCCTCAATAAAGCTTGCCTTG
AGTGCTTCAAGTAGTGTGTGCCCGTCTGTTGTGTGACTCTGGTAACTAGAGATCCCTCAGACCCTTTTAG
TCAGTGTGGAAAATCTCTAGCAGTGGCGCCCGAACAGGGACTTGAAAGCGAAAGGGAAACCAGAGGAGCT
CTCTCGACGCAGGACTCGGCTTGCTGAAGCGCGCACGGCAAGAGGCGAGGGGCGGCGACTGGTGAGTACG
CCAAAAATTTTGACTAGCGGAGGCTAGAAGGAGAGAGATGGGTGCGAGAGCGTCAGTATTAAGCGGGGGA
GAATTAGATCGCGATGGGAAAAAATTCGGTTAAGGCCAGGGGGAAAGAAAAAATATAAATTAAAACATAT
AGTATGGGCAAGCAGGGAGCTAGAACGATTCGCAGTTAATCCTGGCCTGTTAGAAACATCAGAAGGCTGT
AGACAAATACTGGGACAGCTACAACCATCCCTTCAGACAGGATCAGAAGAACTTAGATCATTATATAATA
CAGTAGCAACCCTCTATTGTGTGCATCAAAGGATAGAGATAAAAGACACCAAGGAAGCTTTAGACAAGAT
AGAGGAAGAGCAAAACAAAAGTAAGACCACCGCACAGCAAGCGGCCGCTGATCTTCAGACCTGGAGGAGG
AGATATGAGGGACAATTGGAGAAGTGAATTATATAAATATAAAGTAGTAAAAATTGAACCATTAGGAGTA
GCACCCACCAAGGCAAAGAGAAGAGTGGTGCAGAGAGAAAAAAGAGCAGTGGGAATAGGAGCTTTGTTCC
TTGGGTTCTTGGGAGCAGCAGGAAGCACTATGGGCGCAGCGTCAATGACGCTGACGGTACAGGCCAGACA
ATTATTGTCTGGTATAGTGCAGCAGCAGAACAATTTGCTGAGGGCTATTGAGGCGCAACAGCATCTGTTG
CAACTCACAGTCTGGGGCATCAAGCAGCTCCAGGCAAGAATCCTGGCTGTGGAAAGATACCTAAAGGATC
AACAGCTCCTGGGGATTTGGGGTTGCTCTGGAAAACTCATTTGCACCACTGCTGTGCCTTGGAATGCTAG
TTGGAGTAATAAATCTCTGGAACAGATTTGGAATCACACGACCTGGATGGAGTGGGACAGAGAAATTAAC
AATTACACAAGCTTAATACACTCCTTAATTGAAGAATCGCAAAACCAGCAAGAAAAGAATGAACAAGAAT
TATTGGAATTAGATAAATGGGCAAGTTTGTGGAATTGGTTTAACATAACAAATTGGCTGTGGTATATAAA
ATTATTCATAATGATAGTAGGAGGCTTGGTAGGTTTAAGAATAGTTTTTGCTGTACTTTCTATAGTGAAT
AGAGTTAGGCAGGGATATTCACCATTATCGTTTCAGACCCACCTCCCAACCCCGAGGGGACCCAGAGAGG
GCCTATTTCCCATGATTCCTTCATATTTGCATATACGATACAAGGCTGTTAGAGAGATAATTAGAATTAA
TTTGACTGTAAACACAAAGATATTAGTACAAAATACGTGACGTAGAAAGTAATAATTTCTTGGGTAGTTT
GCAGTTTTAAAATTATGTTTTAAAATGGACTATCATATGCTTACCGTAACTTGAAAGTATTTCGATTTCT
TGGCTTTATATATCTTGTGGAAAGGACGAAACACCGCTCCAAACAGCCGATTCACAGTTTTAGAGCTAGA
AATAGCAAGTTAAAATAAGGCTAGTCCGTTATCAACTTGAAAAAGTGGCACCGAGTCGGTGCTTTTTTAA
GCTTGGCGTAACTAGATCTTGAGACAAATGGCAGTATTCATCCACAATTTTAAAAGAAAAGGGGGGATTG
GGGGGTACAGTGCAGGGGAAAGAATAGTAGACATAATAGCAACAGACATACAAACTAAAGAATTACAAAA
ACAAATTACAAAAATTCAAAATTTTCGGGTTTATTACAGGGACAGCAGAGATCCACTTTGGCGCCGGCTC
GAGGGGG
Features (pLannotate 1.2.2; 29 found; start..end, strand, type, name):
     14..80      +  CDS            small t antigen (fragment): SV40 (simian virus 40) small t antigen
    106..317     +  promoter       EF-1α core promoter: core promoter for human elongation factor EF-1α
    318..1256    +  intron         EF-1α intron A: intron upstream of the start codon of human EF-1α
   1278..1877    +  CDS            PuroR (fragment): puromycin N-acetyltransferase; pac from Streptomyces; confers resistance to puromycin
   1893..2481    +  misc_feature   WPRE: woodchuck hepatitis virus posttranscriptional regulatory element
   2532..2551    +  misc_feature   cPPT/CTS (fragment): central polypurine tract and central termination sequence of HIV-1
   2553..2786    +  LTR            3' LTR (ΔU3): self-inactivating 3' long terminal repeat (LTR) from HIV-1
   2864..2985    +  polyA_signal   SV40 poly(A) signal: SV40 polyadenylation signal
   3025..3160    +  rep_origin     SV40 ori: SV40 origin of replication
   3181..3199    -  promoter       T7 promoter: promoter for bacteriophage T7 RNA polymerase
   3207..3362    +  CDS            lacZα (fragment): LacZα fragment of β-galactosidase; lacZ fragment
   3367..3795    +  rep_origin     f1 ori (sequence partly withheld): f1 bacteriophage origin of replication; arrow indicates direction of (+) strand synthesis
   3848..3952    +  promoter       AmpR promoter: bla
   3953..4813    +  CDS            AmpR: β-lactamase; bla; confers resistance to ampicillin, carbenicillin, and related antibiotics
   4984..5572    +  rep_origin     ori: high-copy-number ColE1/pMB1/pBR322/pUC origin of replication
   5755..5847    +  CDS            lacI (fragment): lac repressor; lacI; The lac repressor binds to the lac operator to inhibit transcription in E. coli. This inhibition can be relieved by adding lactose or isopropyl-β-D-thiogalactopyranoside (IPTG).
   5860..5881    +  protein_bind   CAP binding site: CAP binding activates transcription in the presence of cAMP. E. coli catabolite activator protein
   5896..5926    +  promoter       lac promoter: promoter for the E. coli lac operon
   5934..5950    +  protein_bind   lac operator: The lac repressor binds to the lac operator to inhibit transcription in E. coli. This inhibition can be relieved by adding lactose or isopropyl-β-D-thiogalactopyranoside (IPTG). lac repressor encoded by lacI
   5995..6013    +  promoter       T3 promoter: promoter for bacteriophage T3 RNA polymerase
   6041..6267    +  promoter       RSV promoter: Rous sarcoma virus enhancer/promoter
   6268..6448    +  LTR            5' LTR (truncated): truncated 5' long terminal repeat (LTR) from HIV-1
   6495..6620    +  misc_feature   HIV-1 Ψ: packaging signal of human immunodeficiency virus type 1
   6604..6967    +  CDS            HIV-1 gag (fragment): gag protein from human immunodeficiency virus 1; gag
   7113..7346    +  misc_feature   RRE: The Rev response element (RRE) of HIV-1 allows for Rev-dependent mRNA export from the nucleus to the cytoplasm.
   7723..7749    +  CDS            Rev (fragment): human immunodeficiency virus 1 (HIV-1) Rev protein; rev; enhances nuclear export of unspliced and incompletely spliced viral mRNAs
   7753..7993    +  promoter       U6 promoter: RNA polymerase III promoter for human U6 snRNA
   8023..8098    +  misc_RNA       gRNA scaffold: guide RNA scaffold for the Streptococcus pyogenes CRISPR/Cas9 system
   8154..8271    +  misc_feature   cPPT/CTS: central polypurine tract and central termination sequence of HIV-1
