[The description below was written by a language model from this plasmid's Addgene catalogue record and pLannotate feature annotations shown in this document.]
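Description:
PDK2 gRNA (BRDN0001146093) is a third-generation lentiviral CRISPR guide plasmid built on the lentiGuide-Puro backbone, carrying a single guide RNA directed against human PDK2 (pyruvate dehydrogenase kinase 2, also known as PDHK2 or PDKII). The guide was designed against several PDK2 reference transcripts and belongs to a human kinome gRNA collection. In bacteria the 8.3 kb plasmid is maintained at high copy through a ColE1/pUC-type origin and selected with ampicillin via the β-lactamase gene. The backbone also carries an f1 origin, an SV40 origin and residual lac, T3 and T7 elements.

The lentiviral transfer cassette begins with an RSV promoter fused to a truncated HIV-1 5' LTR, which makes genomic RNA production Tat-independent. This is followed by the Ψ packaging signal with a partial gag sequence, the Rev response element for nuclear export of the viral RNA, and a cPPT/CTS that aids nuclear import. It ends with a self-inactivating ΔU3 3' LTR and an SV40 polyadenylation signal. Within this frame, the human U6 RNA polymerase III promoter drives the PDK2 spacer joined to the Streptococcus pyogenes Cas9 guide scaffold. A separate EF-1α promoter with its first intron expresses puromycin N-acetyltransferase for selecting transduced mammalian cells, and a downstream WPRE enhances expression.

The plasmid does not encode Cas9. It is meant to be packaged into lentivirus and delivered to cells that already express Cas9, or used alongside a separate Cas9 lentiviral vector, to disrupt PDK2 for loss-of-function studies. The cloning method used to insert the guide is not recorded.
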