Addgene plasmid #75686: PDK2 gRNA (BRDN0001146093)
Purpose: 3rd generation lentiviral gRNA plasmid targeting human PDK2
Depositing lab: John Doench & David Root. Depositing organization: Broad Institute. Publication: Optimized sgRNA design to maximize activity and minimize off-target effects of CRISPR-Cas9. Doench JG, Fusi N, Sullender M, Hegde M, Vaimberg EW, Donovan KF, Smith I, Tothova Z, Wilen C, Orchard R, Virgin HW, Listgarten J, Root DE. Nat Biotechnol. 2016 Jan 18. doi: 10.1038/nbt.3437. PubMed 26780180.
Backbone
  Vector backbone: lentiGuide-Puro
  Backbone manufacturer: Zhang Lab (Addgene plasmid # 52963)
  Vector type: Mammalian Expression, Lentiviral, CRISPR
  Selectable markers: Puromycin
Growth in bacteria
  Bacterial resistance: Ampicillin, 100 μg/mL
  Growth temperature: 37°C
  Growth strain: DH5alpha
  Copy number: High Copy
Gene/Insert
  Gene/Insert name: PDK2 (alt names: PDK2; NM_001199898.1)
  gRNA/shRNA sequence: CTCCAAACAGCCGATTCACA
  Species: H. sapiens (human)
  Entrez Gene: PDK2 (a.k.a. PDHK2, PDKII)
  Promoter: hU6
  Cloning method: Unknown
  Sequencing primers: 5′ U6-F; 3′ pS2-R
Terms and licenses: Academic/Nonprofit Terms; Industry Terms: Not Available to Industry
Depositor comments: The gRNA was designed to target the following Genbank reference sequence(s): NM_001199898.1,NM_001199899.1,NM_002611.4. Note that this plasmid does NOT contain Cas9. It should be used in conjunction with lentiCas9-Blast (Addgene #52962) or otherwise with cell lines already expressing Cas9. Browse the full kinome gRNA library at http://www.addgene.org/pooled-library/broadgpp-human-kinome/ or visit http://www.broadinstitute.org/rnai/public/ for detailed protocols and information.
How to cite: PDK2 gRNA (BRDN0001146093) was a gift from John Doench & David Root (Addgene plasmid # 75686 ; http://n2t.net/addgene:75686 ; RRID:Addgene_75686)
