>Addgene plasmid #75686 | PDK2 gRNA (BRDN0001146093) | depositor partial sequence | sequence record 143146 | Target Sequence
CTCCAAACAGCCGATTCACA
