>Addgene plasmid #75686 | PDK2 gRNA (BRDN0001146093) | addgene partial sequence | sequence record 184365 | hU6-F
CGTGACGTAGAAAGTAATAATTTCTTGGGTAGTTTGCAGTTTTAAAATTATGTTTTAAAATGGACTATCA
TATGCTTACCGTAACTTGAAAGTATTTCGATTTCTTGGCTTTATATATCTTGTGGAAAGGACGAAACACC
GCTCCAAACAGCCGATTCACAGTTTTAGAGCTAGAAATAGCAAGTTAAAATAAGGCTAGTCCGTTATCAA
CTTGAAAAAGTGGCACCGAGTCGGTGCTTTTTTAAGCTTGGCGTAACTAGATCTTGAGACAAATGGCAGT
ATTCATCCACAATTTTAAAAGAAAAGGGGGGATTGGGGGGTACAGTGCAGGGGAAAGAATAGTAGACATA
ATAGCAACAGACATACAAACTAAAGAATTACAAAAACAAATTACAAAAATTCAAAATTTTCGGGTTTATT
ACAGGGACAGCAGAGATCCACTTTGGCGCCGGCTCGAGGGGGCCCGGGTGCAAAGATGGATAAAGTTTTA
AACAGAGAGGAATCTTTGCAGCTAATGGACCTTCTAGGTCTTGAAAGGAGTGGGAATTGGCTCCGGTGCC
CGTCAGTGGG
